>Addgene plasmid #46496 | pGEX SHP-1(NC)-SH2 | depositor full sequence | sequence record 65712 | Full Sequence
ACGTTATCGACTGCACGGTGCACCAATGCTTCTGGCGTCAGGCAGCCATCGGAAGCTGTGGTATGGCTGT
GCAGGTCGTAAATCACTGCATAATTCGTGTCGCTCAAGGCGCACTCCCGTTCTGGATAATGTTTTTTGCG
CCGACATCATAACGGTTCTGGCAAATATTCTGAAATGAGCTGTTGACAATTAATCATCGGCTCGTATAAT
GTGTGGAATTGTGAGCGGATAACAATTTCACACAGGAAACAGTATTCATGTCCCCTATACTAGGTTATTG
GAAAATTAAGGGCCTTGTGCAACCCACTCGACTTCTTTTGGAATATCTTGAAGAAAAATATGAAGAGCAT
TTGTATGAGCGCGATGAAGGTGATAAATGGCGAAACAAAAAGTTTGAATTGGGTTTGGAGTTTCCCAATC
TTCCTTATTATATTGATGGTGATGTTAAATTAACACAGTCTATGGCCATCATACGTTATATAGCTGACAA
GCACAACATGTTGGGTGGTTGTCCAAAAGAGCGTGCAGAGATTTCAATGCTTGAAGGAGCGGTTTTGGAT
ATTAGATACGGTGTTTCGAGAATTGCATATAGTAAAGACTTTGAAACTCTCAAAGTTGATTTTCTTAGCA
AGCTACCTGAAATGCTGAAAATGTTCGAAGATCGTTTATGTCATAAAACATATTTAAATGGTGATCATGT
AACCCATCCTGACTTCATGTTGTATGACGCTCTTGATGTTGTTTTATACATGGACCCAATGTGCCTGGAT
GCGTTCCCAAAATTAGTTTGTTTTAAAAAACGTATTGAAGCTATCCCACAAATTGATAAGTACTTGAAAT
CCAGCAAGTATATAGCATGGCCTTTGCAGGGCTGGCAAGCCACGTTTGGTGGTGGCGACCATCCTCCAAA
ATCGGATCTGGAAGTTCTGTTCCAGGGGCCCCTGGGATCTATGGTGAGGTGGTTTCACCGAGACCTCAGT
GGGCTGGATGCAGAGACCCTGCTCAAGGGCCGAGGTGTCCACGGTAGCTTCCTGGCTCGGCCCAGTCGCA
AGAACCAGGGTGACTTCTCGCTCTCCGTCAGGGTGGGGGATCAGGTGACCCATATTCGGATCCAGAACTC
AGGGGATTTCTATGACCTGTATGGAGGGGAGAAGTTTGCGACTCTGACAGAGCTGGTGGAGTACTACACT
CAGCAGCAGGGTGTCCTGCAGGACCGCGACGGCACCATCATCCACCTCAAGTACCCGCTGAACTGCTCCG
ATCCCACTAGTGAGAGGTGGTACCATGGCCACATGTCTGGCGGGCAGGCAGAGACGCTGCTGCAGGCCAA
GGGCGAGCCCTGGACGTTTCTTGTGCGTGAGAGCCTCAGCCAGCCTGGAGACTTCGTGCTTTCTGTGCTC
AGTGACCAGCCCAAGGCTGGCCCAGGCTCCCCGCTCAGGGTCACCCACATCAAGGTCATGTGCGAGGGTG
GACGCTACACAGTGGGTGGTTTGGAGACCTTCGACAGCCTCACGGACCTGGTGGAGCATTTCAAGAAGAC
GGGGATTGAGGAGGCCTCAGGCGCCTTTGTCTACCTGCGGCAGCCGTACTATGCCACGAGGGTGAATGCG
GCTGGAATTCTATGAGCGGCCGCATCGTGACTGACTGACGATCTGCCTCGCGCGTTTCGGTGATGACGGT
GAAAACCTCTGACACATGCAGCTCCCGGAGACGGTCACAGCTTGTCTGTAAGCGGATGCCGGGAGCAGAC
AAGCCCGTCAGGGCGCGTCAGCGGGTGTTGGCGGGTGTCGGGGCGCAGCCATGACCCAGTCACGTAGCGA
TAGCGGAGTGTATAATTCTTGAAGACGAAAGGGCCTCGTGATACGCCTATTTTTATAGGTTAATGTCATG
ATAATAATGGTTTCTTAGACGTCAGGTGGCACTTTTCGGGGAAATGTGCGCGGAACCCCTATTTGTTTAT
TTTTCTAAATACATTCAAATATGTATCCGCTCATGAGACAATAACCCTGATAAATGCTTCAATAATATTG
AAAAAGGAAGAGTATGAGTATTCAACATTTCCGTGTCGCCCTTATTCCCTTTTTTGCGGCATTTTGCCTT
CCTGTTTTTGCTCACCCAGAAACGCTGGTGAAAGTAAAAGATGCTGAAGATCAGTTGGGTGCACGAGTGG
GTTACATCGAACTGGATCTCAACAGCGGTAAGATCCTTGAGAGTTTTCGCCCCGAAGAACGTTTTCCAAT
GATGAGCACTTTTAAAGTTCTGCTATGTGGCGCGGTATTATCCCGTGTTGACGCCGGGCAAGAGCAACTC
GGTCGCCGCATACACTATTCTCAGAATGACTTGGTTGAGTACTCACCAGTCACAGAAAAGCATCTTACGG
ATGGCATGACAGTAAGAGAATTATGCAGTGCTGCCATAACCATGAGTGATAACACTGCGGCCAACTTACT
TCTGACAACGATCGGAGGACCGAAGGAGCTAACCGCTTTTTTGCACAACATGGGGGATCATGTAACTCGC
CTTGATCGTTGGGAACCGGAGCTGAATGAAGCCATACCAAACGACGAGCGTGACACCACGATGCCTGCAG
CAATGGCAACAACGTTGCGCAAACTATTAACTGGCGAACTACTTACTCTAGCTTCCCGGCAACAATTAAT
AGACTGGATGGAGGCGGATAAAGTTGCAGGACCACTTCTGCGCTCGGCCCTTCCGGCTGGCTGGTTTATT
GCTGATAAATCTGGAGCCGGTGAGCGTGGGTCTCGCGGTATCATTGCAGCACTGGGGCCAGATGGTAAGC
CCTCCCGTATCGTAGTTATCTACACGACGGGGAGTCAGGCAACTATGGATGAACGAAATAGACAGATCGC
TGAGATAGGTGCCTCACTGATTAAGCATTGGTAACTGTCAGACCAAGTTTACTCATATATACTTTAGATT
GATTTAAAACTTCATTTTTAATTTAAAAGGATCTAGGTGAAGATCCTTTTTGATAATCTCATGACCAAAA
TCCCTTAACGTGAGTTTTCGTTCCACTGAGCGTCAGACCCCGTAGAAAAGATCAAAGGATCTTCTTGAGA
TCCTTTTTTTCTGCGCGTAATCTGCTGCTTGCAAACAAAAAAACCACCGCTACCAGCGGTGGTTTGTTTG
CCGGATCAAGAGCTACCAACTCTTTTTCCGAAGGTAACTGGCTTCAGCAGAGCGCAGATACCAAATACTG
TCCTTCTAGTGTAGCCGTAGTTAGGCCACCACTTCAAGAACTCTGTAGCACCGCCTACATACCTCGCTCT
GCTAATCCTGTTACCAGTGGCTGCTGCCAGTGGCGATAAGTCGTGTCTTACCGGGTTGGACTCAAGACGA
TAGTTACCGGATAAGGCGCAGCGGTCGGGCTGAACGGGGGGTTCGTGCACACAGCCCAGCTTGGAGCGAA
CGACCTACACCGAACTGAGATACCTACAGCGTGAGCTATGAGAAAGCGCCACGCTTCCCGAAGGGAGAAA
GGCGGACAGGTATCCGGTAAGCGGCAGGGTCGGAACAGGAGAGCGCACGAGGGAGCTTCCAGGGGGAAAC
GCCTGGTATCTTTATAGTCCTGTCGGGTTTCGCCACCTCTGACTTGAGCGTCGATTTTTGTGATGCTCGT
CAGGGGGGCGGAGCCTATGGAAAAACGCCAGCAACGCGGCCTTTTTACGGTTCCTGGCCTTTTGCTGGCC
TTTTGCTCACATGTTCTTTCCTGCGTTATCCCCTGATTCTGTGGATAACCGTATTACCGCCTTTGAGTGA
GCTGATACCGCTCGCCGCAGCCGAACGACCGAGCGCAGCGAGTCAGTGAGCGAGGAAGCGGAAGAGCGCC
TGATGCGGTATTTTCTCCTTACGCATCTGTGCGGTATTTCACACCGCATAAATTCCGACACCATCGAATG
GTGCAAAACCTTTCGCGGTATGGCATGATAGCGCCCGGAAGAGAGTCAATTCAGGGTGGTGAATGTGAAA
CCAGTAACGTTATACGATGTCGCAGAGTATGCCGGTGTCTCTTATCAGACCGTTTCCCGCGTGGTGAACC
AGGCCAGCCACGTTTCTGCGAAAACGCGGGAAAAAGTGGAAGCGGCGATGGCGGAGCTGAATTACATTCC
CAACCGCGTGGCACAACAACTGGCGGGCAAACAGTCGTTGCTGATTGGCGTTGCCACCTCCAGTCTGGCC
CTGCACGCGCCGTCGCAAATTGTCGCGGCGATTAAATCTCGCGCCGATCAACTGGGTGCCAGCGTGGTGG
TGTCGATGGTAGAACGAAGCGGCGTCGAAGCCTGTAAAGCGGCGGTGCACAATCTTCTCGCGCAACGCGT
CAGTGGGCTGATCATTAACTATCCGCTGGATGACCAGGATGCCATTGCTGTGGAAGCTGCCTGCACTAAT
GTTCCGGCGTTATTTCTTGATGTCTCTGACCAGACACCCATCAACAGTATTATTTTCTCCCATGAAGACG
GTACGCGACTGGGCGTGGAGCATCTGGTCGCATTGGGTCACCAGCAAATCGCGCTGTTAGCGGGCCCATT
AAGTTCTGTCTCGGCGCGTCTGCGTCTGGCTGGCTGGCATAAATATCTCACTCGCAATCAAATTCAGCCG
ATAGCGGAACGGGAAGGCGACTGGAGTGCCATGTCCGGTTTTCAACAAACCATGCAAATGCTGAATGAGG
GCATCGTTCCCACTGCGATGCTGGTTGCCAACGATCAGATGGCGCTGGGCGCAATGCGCGCCATTACCGA
GTCCGGGCTGCGCGTTGGTGCGGATATCTCGGTAGTGGGATACGACGATACCGAAGACAGCTCATGTTAT
ATCCCGCCGTCAACCACCATCAAACAGGATTTTCGCCTGCTGGGGCAAACCAGCGTGGACCGCTTGCTGC
AACTCTCTCAGGGCCAGGCGGTGAAGGGCAATCAGCTGTTGCCCGTCTCACTGGTGAAAAGAAAAACCAC
CCTGGCGCCCAATACGCAAACCGCCTCTCCCCGCGCGTTGGCCGATTCATTAATGCAGCTGGCACGACAG
GTTTCCCGACTGGAAAGCGGGCAGTGAGCGCAACGCAATTAATGTGAGTTAGCTCACTCATTAGGCACCC
CAGGCTTTACACTTTATGCTTCCGGCTCGTATGTTGTGTGGAATTGTGAGCGGATAACAATTTCACACAG
GAAACAGCTATGACCATGATTACGGATTCACTGGCCGTCGTTTTACAACGTCGTGACTGGGAAAACCCTG
GCGTTACCCAACTTAATCGCCTTGCAGCACATCCCCCTTTCGCCAGCTGGCGTAATAGCGAAGAGGCCCG
CACCGATCGCCCTTCCCAACAGTTGCGCAGCCTGAATGGCGAATGGCGCTTTGCCTGGTTTCCGGCACCA
GAAGCGGTGCCGGAAAGCTGGCTGGAGTGCGATCTTCCTGAGGCCGATACTGTCGTCGTCCCCTCAAACT
GGCAGATGCACGGTTACGATGCGCCCATCTACACCAACGTAACCTATCCCATTACGGTCAATCCGCCGTT
TGTTCCCACGGAGAATCCGACGGGTTGTTACTCGCTCACATTTAATGTTGATGAAAGCTGGCTACAGGAA
GGCCAGACGCGAATTATTTTTGATGGCGTTGGAATT
Features (pLannotate 1.2.2; 17 found; start..end, strand, type, name):
      6..107     -  CDS            yciV (fragment): RNAAM_ECOLI - Also known as trpH From Escherichia coli (strain K12).
    183..211     +  promoter       tac promoter: strong E. coli promoter; hybrid between the trp and lac UV5 promoters
    219..235     +  protein_bind   lac operator: The lac repressor binds to the lac operator to inhibit transcription in E. coli. This inhibition can be relieved by adding lactose or isopropyl-β-D-thiogalactopyranoside (IPTG). lac repressor encoded by lacI
    258..911     +  CDS            GST26_SCHJA: Experimental evidence at protein level: Swiss-Prot protein existence level 1. GST isoenzymes appear to play a central role in the parasite detoxification system. Other functions are also suspected including a role in increasing the solubility of haematin in the parasite gut. From Schistosoma japonicum (Blood fluke).
    951..1619    +  CDS            PTPN6 (fragment): PTN6_HUMAN - Also known as HCP, PTP1C. Experimental evidence at protein level: Swiss-Prot protein existence level 1. Modulates signaling by tyrosine phosphorylated cell surface receptors such as KIT and the EGF receptor/EGFR. The SH2 regions may interact with other cellular components to modulate its own phosphatase activity against interacting substrates. Together with MTUS1, induces UBE2V2 expression upon angiotensin II stimulation. Plays a key role in hematopoiesis. From Homo sapiens (Human).
   1653..1692    +  CDS            rop (fragment): Rop protein, which maintains plasmids at low copy number; rop
   1794..1834    +  misc_feature   bom (fragment): basis of mobility region from pBR322
   1939..2043    +  promoter       AmpR promoter: bla
   2044..2904    +  CDS            AmpR: β-lactamase; bla; confers resistance to ampicillin, carbenicillin, and related antibiotics
   3075..3663    +  rep_origin     ori: high-copy-number ColE1/pMB1/pBR322/pUC origin of replication
   3849..3900    -  misc_feature   bom (fragment): basis of mobility region from pBR322
   3907..3984    +  promoter       lacIq promoter: lacI (mutant); In the lacIq allele, a single base change in the promoter boosts expression of the lacI gene about 10-fold.
   3985..5067    +  CDS            lacI: lac repressor; lacI; The lac repressor binds to the lac operator to inhibit transcription in E. coli. This inhibition can be relieved by adding lactose or isopropyl-β-D-thiogalactopyranoside (IPTG).
   5080..5101    +  protein_bind   CAP binding site: CAP binding activates transcription in the presence of cAMP. E. coli catabolite activator protein
   5116..5146    +  promoter       lac promoter: promoter for the E. coli lac operon
   5154..5170    +  protein_bind   lac operator: The lac repressor binds to the lac operator to inhibit transcription in E. coli. This inhibition can be relieved by adding lactose or isopropyl-β-D-thiogalactopyranoside (IPTG). lac repressor encoded by lacI
   5190..5363    +  CDS            lacZα: LacZα fragment of β-galactosidase; lacZ fragment
