[The description below was written by a language model from this plasmid's Addgene catalogue record and pLannotate feature annotations shown in this document.]
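Description:
pGEX SHP-1(NC)-SH2 is a bacterial expression plasmid built on the pGEX6P1 backbone for producing a GST fusion of the tandem SH2 region of human SHP-1 (PTPN6) in E. coli. The insert of roughly 676 bp encodes amino acids 1-221 of the phosphatase, which, as the "NC" in the name suggests, should span both the N-terminal and C-terminal SH2 domains while omitting the catalytic domain. It was cloned by restriction enzymes, with the 5′ BglII junction destroyed and the 3′ EcoRI site retained. In the 5,636 nt depositor sequence the PTPN6 fragment lies directly downstream of the Schistosoma japonicum glutathione S-transferase coding sequence. The two are separated by a short linker that, according to the catalogue entry, carries the PreScission protease site, which allows the GST moiety to be removed after purification. The depositor gives the fusion protein a mass of about 48.3 kDa.

Expression is driven by the tac promoter, a strong trp/lac hybrid, followed by a lac operator. The plasmid also carries lacI under the lacIq promoter, so transcription stays repressed until it is induced with IPTG, independent of host strain. Propagation relies on a ColE1/pBR322-type origin and selection on the β-lactamase gene for ampicillin resistance. The repository lists the plasmid as low copy. Short rop and bom fragments, together with a lac promoter/lacZα segment, are backbone remnants with no role in the payload.

The associated publication concerns high-throughput phosphotyrosine profiling using SH2 domains. This is consistent with using the purified GST-SH2 protein as an affinity probe for tyrosine-phosphorylated proteins, with GST serving as a handle for glutathione-based purification and detection.
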