Addgene plasmid #46496: pGEX SHP-1(NC)-SH2
Depositing lab: Bruce Mayer. Depositing organization: University of Connecticut Health Center. Publication: High-throughput phosphotyrosine profiling using SH2 domains. Machida K, Thompson CM, Dierck K, Jablonowski K, Karkkainen S, Liu B, Zhang H, Nash PD, Newman DK, Nollau P, Pawson T, Renkema GH, Saksela K, Schiller MR, Shin DG, Mayer BJ. Mol Cell. 2007 Jun 22;26(6):899-915. 10.1016/j.molcel.2007.05.031 PubMed 17588523.
Backbone
  Vector backbone: pGEX6P1
  Backbone manufacturer: GE Healthcare Biosciences
  Backbone size w/o insert (bp): 4900
  Vector type: Bacterial Expression
Growth in bacteria
  Bacterial resistance: Ampicillin, 100 μg/mL
  Growth temperature: 37°C
  Growth strain: DH5alpha
  Copy number: Low Copy
Gene/Insert
  Gene/Insert name: SHP-1(NC) (alt names: PTPN6; HCP; HCPH; SHP1; SHP-1; HPTP1C; PTP-1C; SHP-1L; SH-PTP1; PTPN6)
  Species: H. sapiens (human)
  Insert size (bp): 676
  Mutation: contains amino acids 1-221
  Entrez Gene: PTPN6 (a.k.a. HCP, HCPH, HPTP1C, PTP-1C, SH-PTP1, SHP-1, SHP-1L, SHP1)
  Promoter: Tac
  Tag / fusion protein: GST (N terminal on backbone); PreScission (N terminal on backbone)
  Cloning method: Restriction Enzyme; 5′ cloning site BglII (destroyed during cloning); 3′ cloning site EcoRI (not destroyed)
  Sequencing primers: 5′ pGEX-5; 3′ pGEX-3
Terms and licenses: Academic/Nonprofit Terms; Industry Terms: Not Available to Industry
Depositor comments: The molecular weight of the GST fusion protein is approximately 48.3 kDa
How to cite: pGEX SHP-1(NC)-SH2 was a gift from Bruce Mayer (Addgene plasmid # 46496 ; http://n2t.net/addgene:46496 ; RRID:Addgene_46496)
