>Addgene plasmid #46496 | pGEX SHP-1(NC)-SH2 | depositor partial sequence | sequence record 65713 | Insert sequence
AGATCTATGGTGAGGTGGTTTCACCGAGACCTCAGTGGGCTGGATGCAGAGACCCTGCTCAAGGGCCGAG
GTGTCCACGGTAGCTTCCTGGCTCGGCCCAGTCGCAAGAACCAGGGTGACTTCTCGCTCTCCGTCAGGGT
GGGGGATCAGGTGACCCATATTCGGATCCAGAACTCAGGGGATTTCTATGACCTGTATGGAGGGGAGAAG
TTTGCGACTCTGACAGAGCTGGTGGAGTACTACACTCAGCAGCAGGGTGTCCTGCAGGACCGCGACGGCA
CCATCATCCACCTCAAGTACCCGCTGAACTGCTCCGATCCCACTAGTGAGAGGTGGTACCATGGCCACAT
GTCTGGCGGGCAGGCAGAGACGCTGCTGCAGGCCAAGGGCGAGCCCTGGACGTTTCTTGTGCGTGAGAGC
CTCAGCCAGCCTGGAGACTTCGTGCTTTCTGTGCTCAGTGACCAGCCCAAGGCTGGCCCAGGCTCCCCGC
TCAGGGTCACCCACATCAAGGTCATGTGCGAGGGTGGACGCTACACAGTGGGTGGTTTGGAGACCTTCGA
CAGCCTCACGGACCTGGTGGAGCATTTCAAGAAGACGGGGATTGAGGAGGCCTCAGGCGCCTTTGTCTAC
CTGCGGCAGCCGTACTATGCCACGAGGGTGAATGCGGCTGGAATTC
