>Addgene plasmid #46496 | pGEX SHP-1(NC)-SH2 | addgene partial sequence | sequence record 66785 | pGEX5
GGGGCCCCTGGGATCTATGGTGAGGTGGTTTCACCGAGACCTCAGTGGGCTGGATGCAGAGACCCTGCTC
AAGGGCCGAGGTGTCCACGGTAGCTTCCTGGCTCGGCCCAGTCGCAAGAACCAGGGTGACTTCTCGCTCT
CCGTCAGGGTGGGGGATCAGGTGACCCATATTCGGATCCAGAACTCAGGGGATTTCTATGACCTGTATGG
AGGGGAGAAGTTTGCGACTCTGACAGAGCTGGTGGAGTACTACACTCAGCAGCAGGGTGTCCTGCAGGAC
CGCGACGGCACCATCATCCACCTCAAGTACCCGCTGAACTGCTCCGATCCCACTAGTGAGAGGTGGTACC
ATGGCCACATGTCTGGCGGGCAGGCAGAGACGCTGCTGCAGGCCAAGGGCGAGCCCTGGACGTTTCTTGT
GCGTGAGAGCCTCAGCCAGCCTGGAGACTTCGTGCTTTCTGTGCTCAGTGACCAGCCCAAGGCTGGCCCA
GGCTCCCCGCTCAGGGTCACCCACATCAAGGTCATGTGCGAGGGTGGACGCTACACAGTGGGTGGTTTGG
AGACCTTCGACAGCCTCACGGACCTGGTGGAGCATTTCAAGAAGACGGGGATTGAGGAGGCCTCAGGCGC
CTTTGTCTACCTGCGGCAGCCGTACTATGCCACGAGGGTGAATGCGGCTGGAATTCTATGAGCGGCCGCA
TCGTGACTGACTGACGATCTGCCTCGCGCGTTTCGGTGATGACGGTGAAAACCTCTGACACATGCAGCTC
CCGGAGACGGTCACAGCTTGTCTGTAAGCGGATGCCGGGAGCAGACAAGCCCGTCAGGGCGCGTCAGCGG
GTG
